>Addgene plasmid #20356 | pCDNA3 Flag p38 beta2 (agf) | depositor partial sequence | sequence record 9584 | Author sequence
AAGCTTGGTACCGAGCTCGGATCTAAGATGGACTACAAGGACGATGACGATAAGTCGGGCCCTCGCGCCG
GCTTCTACCGGCAGGAGCTGAACAAGACCGTGTGGGAGGTGCCGCTGCGGCTGCAGGGGCTGCGCCCGGT
GGGCTCCGGCGCCTACGGCTCCGTCTGTTCGGCCTACGACGCCCGGCTGCGCCAGAAGGTGGCGGTGAAG
AAGCTGTCGCGCCCCTTCCAGTCGCTGATCCACGCGCGCAGAACGTACCGGGAGCTGCGGCTGCTCAAGC
ACCTGAAGCACGAGAACGTCATCGGGCTTCTGGACGTCTTCACGCCGGCCACGTCCATCGAGGACTTCAG
CGAAGTGTACTTGGTAACCACCCTGATGGGCGCCGACCTGAACAACATCGTCAAGTGCCAGGCGCTGAGC
GACGAGCACGTTCAATTCCTGGTTTACCAGCTGCTGCGCGGGCTGAAGTACATCCACTCGGCCGGGATCA
TCCACCGGGACCTGAAGCCCAGCAACGTGGCTGTGAACGAGGACTGTGAGCTCAGGATCCTGGATTTCGG
GCTGGCGCGCCAGGCGGACGAGGAGATGGCCGGCTTTGTGGCCACGCGCTGGTACCGGGCACCTGAGATC
ATGCTCAACTGGTTGCATTACAACCAAACAGTGGATATCTGGTCCGTAGGCTGCATCATGGCTGAGCTGC
TCCAGGGCAAGGCCCTCTTCCCGGGAAGCGACTACATTGACCAGCTGAAGCGCATCATGGAAGTGGTGGG
CACACCCAGCCCTGAGGTTCTGGCAAAAATCTCCTCGGAACACGCCCGGACATATATCCAGTCCCTGCCC
CCCATGCCCCAGAAGGACCTGAGCAGCATCTTCCGTGGAGCCAACCCCCTGGCCATAGACCTCCTTGGAA
GGATGCTGGTGCTGGACAGTGACCAGAGGGTCAGTGCAGCTGAGGCACTGGCCCACGCCTACTTCAGCCA
GTACCACGACCCCGAGGATGAGCCAGAGGCCGAGCCATATGATGAGAGCGTTGAGGCCAAGGAGCGCACG
CTGGAGGAGTGGAAGGAGCTCACTTACCAGGAAGTCCTTAGCTTCAAGCCCCCAGAGCCACCGAAGCCAC
CTGGCAGCCTGGAGATTGAGCAGTGAGGTGCTGCCCAGCAGCCCCTGAGAGCCTGTGGAGGGGCTTGGGC
CTGCACCCTTCCACAGCTGGCCTGGTTTCCTCGAG
