>Addgene plasmid #20356 | pCDNA3 Flag p38 beta2 (agf) | addgene partial sequence | sequence record 26672 | 20356 with CMV-F
AGCTCTCTGGCTAACTAGAGAANCCACTGCTTACTGGCTTATCGAAATTAATACGACTCACTATAGGGAG
ACCCAAGCTTGGTACCGAGCTCGGATCTAAGATGGACTACAAGGACGATGACGATAAGTCGGGCCCTCGC
GCCGGCTTCTACCGGCAGGAGCTGAACAAGACCGTGTGGGAGGTGCCGCTGCGGCTGCAGGGGCTGCGCC
CGGTGGGCTCCGGCGCCTACGGCTCCGTCTGTTCGGCCTACGACGCCCGGCTGCGCCAGAAGGTGGCGGT
GAAGAAGCTGTCGCGCCCCTTCCAGTCGCTGATCCACGCGCGCAGAACGTACCGGGAGCTGCGGCTGCTC
AAGCACCTGAAGCACGAGAACGTCATCGGGCTTCTGGACGTCTTCACGCCGGCCACGTCCATCGAGGACT
TCAGCGAAGTGTACTTGGTAACCACCCTGATGGGCGCCGACCTGAACAACATCGTCAAGTGCCAGGCGCT
GAGCGACGAGCACGTTCAATTCCTGGTTTACCAGCTGCTGCGCGGGCTGAAGTACATCCACTCGGCCGGG
ATCATCCACCGGGACCTGAAGCCCAGCAACGTGGCTGTGAACGAGGACTGTGAGCTCAGGATCCTGGATT
TCGGGCTGGCGCGCCAGGCGGACGANGAGATGGCCGGCTTTGTGGCCACGCGCTGGTACCGGGCACCTGA
GATCATGCTCAACTGGTTGCATTACAACCAAANAGTGGNNATCTGGTCCGTAGGCTGN
