[The description below was written by a language model from this plasmid's Addgene catalogue record.]
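Description:
pCDNA3 Flag p38 beta2 (agf) is a mammalian expression plasmid built on the Invitrogen pcDNA3 backbone (about 5.5 kb without insert). It is maintained in E. coli as a high-copy plasmid under ampicillin selection. The record does not list individual backbone features. However, pcDNA3 generally drives inserts from the CMV immediate-early promoter with a downstream polyadenylation signal and carries a neomycin resistance cassette for selecting stable mammalian lines. The T7 and SP6 sequencing primers listed for the two ends of the insert fit the phage promoters that flank the pcDNA3 polylinker.

The insert is a roughly 1.2 kb human MAPK11 cDNA encoding the p38 beta2 MAP kinase isoform, cloned between HindIII and XhoI sites that both remain intact. An N-terminal Flag epitope allows the protein to be detected and immunoprecipitated. The "agf" in the name refers to the mutated activation-loop motif: Thr182 and Tyr184 are replaced by Ala and Phe. These are the residues of the Thr-Gly-Tyr motif that upstream MAP kinase kinases dually phosphorylate, so the mutant cannot be activated in this way. Mutants of this kind are typically used as a non-activatable control, or as an interfering form, alongside wild-type p38. The depositor also notes two further substitutions, Q22L and M198L, which are described as correct for this clone and not affecting function. The associated study examined how MKK3 and MKK6 selectively activate different p38 isoforms, which fits use of this plasmid in transfection experiments on p38 signalling.
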