Addgene plasmid #20356: pCDNA3 Flag p38 beta2 (agf)
Depositing lab: Roger Davis. Depositing organization: University of Massachusetts, Worcester. Publication: Selective activation of p38 mitogen-activated protein (MAP) kinase isoforms by the MAP kinase kinases MKK3 and MKK6. Enslen H, Raingeaud J, Davis RJ. J Biol Chem. 1998 Jan 16. 273(3):1741-8. 10.1074/jbc.273.3.1741 PubMed 9430721.
Backbone
  Vector backbone: pcDNA3
  Backbone manufacturer: Invitrogen
  Backbone size w/o insert (bp): 5500
  Vector type: Mammalian Expression
Growth in bacteria
  Bacterial resistance: Ampicillin, 100 μg/mL
  Growth temperature: 37°C
  Growth strain: DH5alpha
  Copy number: High Copy
Gene/Insert
  Gene/Insert name: pDCNA3 Flag p38 beta(agf) (alt name: MapK11)
  Species: H. sapiens (human)
  Insert size (bp): 1212
  Mutation: Replace Thr 182 and Tyr 184 with Ala and Phe respectively
  GenBank ID: AF031135
  Entrez Gene: MAPK11 (a.k.a. P38B, P38BETA2, PRKM11, SAPK2, SAPK2B, p38-2, p38Beta)
  Tag / fusion protein: Flag (N terminal on insert)
  Cloning method: Restriction Enzyme; 5′ cloning site Hind III (not destroyed); 3′ cloning site Xho 1 (not destroyed)
  Sequencing primers: 5′ T7; 3′ SP6
Terms and licenses: Academic/Nonprofit Terms; Industry Terms: Not Available to Industry
Depositor comments: There are two additional mutations in the sequence - Q22L and M198L. These mutations are correct and the sequence still functions normally.
How to cite: pCDNA3 Flag p38 beta2 (agf) was a gift from Roger Davis (Addgene plasmid # 20356 ; http://n2t.net/addgene:20356 ; RRID:Addgene_20356)
